>Addgene plasmid #132490 | pMECOM-donor | depositor full sequence | sequence record 254448 | Full Sequence
GACCTGCAGGCATGCAAGCTTGGCGTAATCATGGTCATAGCTGTTTCCTGTGTGAAATTGTTATCCGCTC
ACAATTCCACACAACATACGAGCCGGAAGCATAAAGTGTAAAGCCTGGGGTGCCTAATGAGTGAGCTAAC
TCACATTAATTGCGTTGCGCTCACTGCCCGCTTTCCAGTCGGGAAACCTGTCGTGCCAGCTGCATTAATG
AATCGGCCAACGCGCGGGGAGAGGCGGTTTGCGTATTGGGCGCTCTTCCGCTTCCTCGCTCACTGACTCG
CTGCGCTCGGTCGTTCGGCTGCGGCGAGCGGTATCAGCTCACTCAAAGGCGGTAATACGGTTATCCACAG
AATCAGGGGATAACGCAGGAAAGAACATGTGAGCAAAAGGCCAGCAAAAGGCCAGGAACCGTAAAAAGGC
CGCGTTGCTGGCGTTTTTCCATAGGCTCCGCCCCCCTGACGAGCATCACAAAAATCGACGCTCAAGTCAG
AGGTGGCGAAACCCGACAGGACTATAAAGATACCAGGCGTTTCCCCCTGGAAGCTCCCTCGTGCGCTCTC
CTGTTCCGACCCTGCCGCTTACCGGATACCTGTCCGCCTTTCTCCCTTCGGGAAGCGTGGCGCTTTCTCA
TAGCTCACGCTGTAGGTATCTCAGTTCGGTGTAGGTCGTTCGCTCCAAGCTGGGCTGTGTGCACGAACCC
CCCGTTCAGCCCGACCGCTGCGCCTTATCCGGTAACTATCGTCTTGAGTCCAACCCGGTAAGACACGACT
TATCGCCACTGGCAGCAGCCACTGGTAACAGGATTAGCAGAGCGAGGTATGTAGGCGGTGCTACAGAGTT
CTTGAAGTGGTGGCCTAACTACGGCTACACTAGAAGGACAGTATTTGGTATCTGCGCTCTGCTGAAGCCA
GTTACCTTCGGAAAAAGAGTTGGTAGCTCTTGATCCGGCAAACAAACCACCGCTGGTAGCGGTGGTTTTT
TTGTTTGCAAGCAGCAGATTACGCGCAGAAAAAAAGGATCTCAAGAAGATCCTTTGATCTTTTCTACGGG
GTCTGACGCTCAGTGGAACGAAAACTCACGTTAAGGGATTTTGGTCATGAGATTATCAAAAAGGATCTTC
ACCTAGATCCTTTTAAATTAAAAATGAAGTTTTAAATCAATCTAAAGTATATATGAGTAAACTTGGTCTG
ACAGTTACCAATGCTTAATCAGTGAGGCACCTATCTCAGCGATCTGTCTATTTCGTTCATCCATAGTTGC
CTGACTCCCCGTCGTGTAGATAACTACGATACGGGAGGGCTTACCATCTGGCCCCAGTGCTGCAATGATA
CCGCGAGACCCACGCTCACCGGCTCCAGATTTATCAGCAATAAACCAGCCAGCCGGAAGGGCCGAGCGCA
GAAGTGGTCCTGCAACTTTATCCGCCTCCATCCAGTCTATTAATTGTTGCCGGGAAGCTAGAGTAAGTAG
TTCGCCAGTTAATAGTTTGCGCAACGTTGTTGCCATTGCTACAGGCATCGTGGTGTCACGCTCGTCGTTT
GGTATGGCTTCATTCAGCTCCGGTTCCCAACGATCAAGGCGAGTTACATGATCCCCCATGTTGTGCAAAA
AAGCGGTTAGCTCCTTCGGTCCTCCGATCGTTGTCAGAAGTAAGTTGGCCGCAGTGTTATCACTCATGGT
TATGGCAGCACTGCATAATTCTCTTACTGTCATGCCATCCGTAAGATGCTTTTCTGTGACTGGTGAGTAC
TCAACCAAGTCATTCTGAGAATAGTGTATGCGGCGACCGAGTTGCTCTTGCCCGGCGTCAATACGGGATA
ATACCGCGCCACATAGCAGAACTTTAAAAGTGCTCATCATTGGAAAACGTTCTTCGGGGCGAAAACTCTC
AAGGATCTTACCGCTGTTGAGATCCAGTTCGATGTAACCCACTCGTGCACCCAACTGATCTTCAGCATCT
TTTACTTTCACCAGCGTTTCTGGGTGAGCAAAAACAGGAAGGCAAAATGCCGCAAAAAAGGGAATAAGGG
CGACACGGAAATGTTGAATACTCATACTCTTCCTTTTTCAATATTATTGAAGCATTTATCAGGGTTATTG
TCTCATGAGCGGATACATATTTGAATGTATTTAGAAAAATAAACAAATAGGGGTTCCGCGCACATTTCCC
CGAAAAGTGCCACCTGACGTCTAAGAAACCATTATTATCATGACATTAACCTATAAAAATAGGCGTATCA
CGAGGCCCTTTCGTCTCGCGCGTTTCGGTGATGACGGTGAAAACCTCTGACACATGCAGCTCCCGGAGAC
GGTCACAGCTTGTCTGTAAGCGGATGCCGGGAGCAGACAAGCCCGTCAGGGCGCGTCAGCGGGTGTTGGC
GGGTGTCGGGGCTGGCTTAACTATGCGGCATCAGAGCAGATTGTACTGAGAGTGCACCATATGCGGTGTG
AAATACCGCACAGATGCGTAAGGAGAAAATACCGCATCAGGCGCCATTCGCCATTCAGGCTGCGCAACTG
TTGGGAAGGGCGATCGGTGCGGGCCTCTTCGCTATTACGCCAGCTGGCGAAAGGGGGATGTGCTGCAAGG
CGATTAAGTTGGGTAACGCCAGGGTTTTCCCAGTCACGACGTTGTAAAACGACGGCCAGTGAATTCGAGC
TCGGTACCCTTCAGCAGCATTTTGACAAGCAAGTTTAGCAATGGATGAGACCAACAATAGCAAATCAACA
GTGAAAAGTTCACTTACAAGTCAAGACCAAACATTTCATTTGAATATTTTGCTTGGCAGTAAATAGGGGA
CTCTCTGAACAGTTATTTAAAATTTGACATGATAATAGGGAAGAAAGAGTACTTCCTCACAGAGCACCTC
CATGCACCTTCTGCTCAGCAGACACTGGAAAACAAGTTGATTAGAACACTGTTGGGTCTTGTGTTTGGTT
TTATTTTTTTGGTAGAGCTGATTTGATCCACCTCAACTTATGGGTGCCAGGACTGAGTATGTCAAGCATG
GAGGGAAATTGGAGAAAAGACAATGGATTAAAAGTTGGGCAGAAATACATTTTAGTTATGCTTCTCCCAC
TATCTATCTAATTGAGTGACTTTGGGCAAGTCACTCAAGCACCTTCAGTGCTTTCGGTTATAAAGTGTAG
GAGTCAGGCTGTATCCTCTACTAGGCCACAGCTCTGTCAAGGTAGGTCTATATCTTATTAATATTTGAGG
TTTCAGTCATAAGCACACAATAATATTTTTGGTGAATTGAACATATGTAGTGGATGGATGACTGTATTTA
TAGTTGAACAGGAGACTGACTCATTTTTCTCAATGGAAGCACTATTTGCATTTTAGGTAGGATAGTTCTT
TTTGGTTCTGTAGCGTGTGTCACTTTTGGGGCCCCTAGGCACTAAAGGCCAGCAGTAATCCCATGTGGTT
TCTACAAAAAATATGCCTTCTTTGCCAAACACACCCATGAAGGATGCCCCTACTCAGGGTCCCATCCCTT
TCCATTTACCAACAATATTCTTTGAACTAAAAGTGATGTTTTTCAAATGCCATTTACTGAGTCTCTCTCC
TTTTTACCCCAGGCATATGCTATGATGCTGTCACTGTCTGACAAGGAGTCCCTCCATTCTACATCCCACA
GTTCTTCCAACGTGTGGCACAGTATGGCCAGGGCTGCGGCGGAATCCAGTGCTATCCAGTCCATAAGCCA
CGTAGGGATTCCAACTACTGCAAGCGAGAATCTTTATTTTCAGGGCGCCGCCAAATTCAAAGAAACCGCT
GCTGCTAAATTCGAACGCCAGCACATGGACAGCGGAGGTGGAGGTTCGAGCGGTCCCTCGGGTTCGTCGA
GCCTGGAAGTTCTGTTCCAGGGGCCCCTGTCGTCGAGCGGTCCCTCGGGTTCGATGGTGAGCAAAGGCGA
GGAGCTGTTCACCGGGGTGGTGCCCATCCTGGTCGAGCTGGACGGCGACGTAAACGGCCACAAGTTCAGC
GTGTCCGGCGAGGGCGAGGGCGATGCCACCTACGGCAAGCTGACCCTGAAGTTCATCTGCACCACCGGCA
AGCTGCCCGTGCCCTGGCCCACCCTCGTGACCACCCTGACCTACGGCGTGCAGTGCTTCAGCCGCTACCC
CGACCACATGAAGCAGCACGACTTCTTCAAGTCCGCCATGCCCGAAGGCTACGTCCAGGAGCGCACCATC
TTCTTCAAGGACGACGGCAACTACAAGACCCGCGCCGAGGTGAAGTTCGAGGGCGACACCCTGGTGAACC
GCATCGAGCTGAAGGGCATCGACTTCAAGGAGGACGGCAACATCCTGGGGCACAAGCTGGAGTACAACTA
CAACAGCCACAACGTCTATATCATGGCCGACAAGCAGAAGAACGGCATCAAGGTGAACTTCAAGATCCGC
CACAACATCGAGGACGGCAGCGTGCAGCTCGCCGACCACTACCAGCAGAACACCCCCATCGGCGACGGCC
CCGTGCTGCTGCCCGACAACCACTACCTGAGCACCCAGTCCGCCCTGAGCAAAGACCCCAACGAGAAGCG
CGATCACATGGTCCTTAAGGAGTTCGTGACCGCCGCCGGGATCACTCTCGGCATGGACGAGCTGTACAAG
TAATGATCTAGAGTCGAGTTAATTAAGAATTCCGCCCCCCCCCCTCTCCCTCCCCCCCCCTAACGTTACT
GGCCGAAGCCGCTTGGAATAAGGCCGGTGTGCGTTTGTCTATATGTTATTTTCCACCATATTGCCGTCTT
TTGGCAATGTGAGGGCCCGGAAACCTGGCCCTGTCTTCTTGACGAGCATTCCTAGGGGTCTTTCCCCTCT
CGCCAAAGGAATGCAGGGTCTGTTGAATGTCGTGAAGGAAGCAGTTCCTCTGGAAGCTTCTTGAAGACAA
ACAACGTCTGTAGCGACCCTTTGCAGGCAGCGGAACCCCCCACCTGGCGACAGGTGCCTCTGCGGCCAAA
AGCCACGTGTATAAGATACACCTGCAAAGGCGGCACAACCCCAGTGCCACGTTGTGAGTTGGATAGTTGT
GGAAAGAGTCAAATGGCTCTCCTCAAGCGTATTCAACAAGGGGCTGAAGGATGCCCAGAAGGTACCCCAT
TGTATGGGATCTGATCTGGGGCCTCGGTGCACATGCTTTACATGTGTTTAGTCGAGGTTAAAAAAACGTC
TAGGCCCCCCGAACCACGGGGACGTGGTTTTCCTTTGAAAAACACGATGATAATATGGCCACAACCTGTT
ACATTGCACAAGATAAAAATATATCATCACGAACAGTAAAACTGTCTGCTTACATAAACAGTAATACAAG
GGGTGTTATGGGATCGGCCATTGAACAAGATGGATTGCACGCAGGTTCTCCGGCCGCTTGGGTGGAGAGG
CTATTCGGCTATGACTGGGCACAACAGACAATCGGCTGCTCTGATGCCGCCGTGTTCCGGCTGTCAGCGC
AGGGGCGCCCGGTTCTTTTTGTCAAGACCGACCTGTCCGGTGCCCTGAATGAACTGCAGGACGAGGCAGC
GCGGCTATCGTGGCTGGCCACGACGGGCGTTCCTTGCGCAGCTGTGCTCGACGTTGTCACTGAAGCGGGA
AGGGACTGGCTGCTATTGGGCGAAGTGCCGGGGCAGGATCTCCTGTCATCTCACCTTGCTCCTGCCGAGA
AAGTATCCATCATGGCTGATGCAATGCGGCGGCTGCATACGCTTGATCCGGCTACCTGCCCATTCGACCA
CCAAGCGAAACATCGCATCGAGCGAGCACGTACTCGGATGGAAGCCGGTCTTGTCGATCAGGATGATCTG
GACGAAGAGCATCAGGGGCTCGCGCCAGCCGAACTGTTCGCCAGGCTCAAGGCGCGCATGCCCGACGGCG
AGGATCTCGTCGTGACCCATGGCGATGCCTGCTTGCCGAATATCATGGTGGAAAATGGCCGCTTTTCTGG
ATTCATCGACTGTGGCCGGCTGGGTGTGGCGGACCGCTATCAGGACATAGCGTTGGCTACCCGTGATATT
GCTGAAGAGCTTGGCGGCGAATGGGCTGACCGCTTCCTCGTGCTTTACGGTATCGCCGCTCCCGATTCGC
AGCGCATCGCCTTCTATCGCCTTCTTGACGAGTTCTTCTGAGTCCGTTATCAAGGTTGACCAGAGTGGGA
CCAAGTCCAACAGTAGCATGGCTCTTTCATATAGGACTATTTACAAGACTGCTGAGCAGAATGCCTTATA
AACCTGCAGGGTCACTCATCTAAAGTCTAGTGACCTTAAACTGAATGATTTAAAAAAGAAAAGAAAGAAA
AAAGAAACTATTTATTCTCGATATTTTGTTTTGCACAGCAAAGGCAGCTGCTGACTTCTGGAAGATCAAT
CAATGCGACTTAAAGTGATTCAGTGAAAACAAAAAACTTGGTGGGCTGAAGGCATCTTCCAGTTTACCCC
ACCTTAGGGTATGGGTGGGTGAGAAGGGCAGTTGAGATGGCAGCATTGATATGAATGAACACTCCATAGA
AACTGAATTCTCTTTTGTACAAGATCACCTGACATGATTGGGAACAGTTGCTTTTAATTACAGATTTAAT
TTTTTTCTTCGTTAAAGTTTTATGTAATTTAACCCTTTGAAGACAGAAGTAGTTGGATGAAATGCACAGT
CAATTATTATAGAAACTGATAACAGGGAGTACTTGTTCCCCCTTTTGCCTTCTTAAGTACATTGTTTAAA
ACTAGGGAAAAAGGGTATGTGTATATTGTAAACTATGGATGTTAACACTCAAAGAGGTTAAGTCAGTGAA
GTAACCTATTCATCACCAGTACCGCTGTACCACTAATAAATTGTTTGCCAAATCCTTGTAATAACATCTT
AATTTTAGACAATCATGTCACTGTTTTTAATGTTTATTTTTTTGTGTGTGTTGCGTGTATCATGTATTTA
TTTGTTGGCAAACTATTGTTTGTTGATTAAAATAGCACTGTTCCAGTCAGCCACTACTTTATGACGTCTG
AGGCACACCCCTTTCCGAATTTCAAGGACCAAGGTGACCCGACCTGTGTATGAGAGTGCCAAATGGTGTT
TGGCTTTTCTTAACATTCCTTTTTGTTTGTTTGTTTTGTTTTCCTTCTTAATGAACTAAATACGAATAGA
TGCAACTTAGTTTTTGTAATACTGAAATCGATTCAATTGTATAAACGATTATAATTTCTTTCATGGAAGC
ATGATTCTTCTGATTAAAAACTGTACTCCATATTTTATGCTGGTTGTCTGCAAGCTTGT
Features (pLannotate 1.2.2; 17 found; start..end, strand, type, name):
      1..21      +  misc_feature   MCS (fragment): pUC18/19 multiple cloning site
     58..74      -  protein_bind   lac operator: The lac repressor binds to the lac operator to inhibit transcription in E. coli. This inhibition can be relieved by adding lactose or isopropyl-β-D-thiogalactopyranoside (IPTG). lac repressor encoded by lacI
     82..112     -  promoter       lac promoter: promoter for the E. coli lac operon
    127..148     -  protein_bind   CAP binding site: CAP binding activates transcription in the presence of cAMP. E. coli catabolite activator protein
    161..253     -  CDS            lacI (fragment): lac repressor; lacI; The lac repressor binds to the lac operator to inhibit transcription in E. coli. This inhibition can be relieved by adding lactose or isopropyl-β-D-thiogalactopyranoside (IPTG).
    436..1024    -  rep_origin     ori: high-copy-number ColE1/pMB1/pBR322/pUC origin of replication
   1195..2055    -  CDS            AmpR: β-lactamase; bla; confers resistance to ampicillin, carbenicillin, and related antibiotics
   2056..2160    -  promoter       AmpR promoter: bla
   2255..2290    +  CDS            rop (fragment): Rop protein, which maintains plasmids at low copy number; rop
   2392..2491    +  misc_feature   bom (fragment): basis of mobility region from pBR322
   2497..2654    -  CDS            lacZα (fragment): LacZα fragment of β-galactosidase; lacZ fragment
   3580..3714    +  CDS            MECOM (fragment): MECOM_HUMAN - Also known as EVI1 From Homo sapiens (Human).
   3735..3755    +  CDS            capTEV™ (fragment): composite tag for in vivo biotinylation, TEV protease cleavage, and 6xHis tagging
   3769..3813    +  CDS            S-Tag: affinity and epitope tag derived from pancreatic ribonuclease A
   3904..4623    +  CDS            EGFP: the original enhanced GFP (Yang et al., 1996) mammalian codon-optimized
   4661..5246    +  misc_feature   IRES2: internal ribosome entry site (IRES) of the encephalomyocarditis virus (EMCV)
   5328..6131    +  CDS            NeoR/KanR: aminoglycoside phosphotransferase from Tn5; aph(3')-II (or nptII); confers resistance to neomycin, kanamycin, and G418 (Geneticin®)
