>Addgene plasmid #132490 | pMECOM-donor | addgene full sequence | sequence record 275717 | Addgene NGS Result
GACATTCAACAGACCCTGCATTCCTTTGGCGAGAGGGGAAAGACCCCTAGGAATGCTCGTCAAGAAGACA
GGGCCAGGTTTCCGGGCCCTCACATTGCCAAAAGACGGCAATATGGTGGAAAATAACATATAGACAAACG
CACACCGGCCTTATTCCAAGCGGCTTCGGCCAGTAACGTTAGGGGGGGGGAGGGAGAGGGGGGGGGGGCG
GAATTCTTAATTAACTCGACTCTAGATCATTACTTGTACAGCTCGTCCATGCCGAGAGTGATCCCGGCGG
CGGTCACGAACTCCTTAAGGACCATGTGATCGCGCTTCTCGTTGGGGTCTTTGCTCAGGGCGGACTGGGT
GCTCAGGTAGTGGTTGTCGGGCAGCAGCACGGGGCCGTCGCCGATGGGGGTGTTCTGCTGGTAGTGGTCG
GCGAGCTGCACGCTGCCGTCCTCGATGTTGTGGCGGATCTTGAAGTTCACCTTGATGCCGTTCTTCTGCT
TGTCGGCCATGATATAGACGTTGTGGCTGTTGTAGTTGTACTCCAGCTTGTGCCCCAGGATGTTGCCGTC
CTCCTTGAAGTCGATGCCCTTCAGCTCGATGCGGTTCACCAGGGTGTCGCCCTCGAACTTCACCTCGGCG
CGGGTCTTGTAGTTGCCGTCGTCCTTGAAGAAGATGGTGCGCTCCTGGACGTAGCCTTCGGGCATGGCGG
ACTTGAAGAAGTCGTGCTGCTTCATGTGGTCGGGGTAGCGGCTGAAGCACTGCACGCCGTAGGTCAGGGT
GGTCACGAGGGTGGGCCAGGGCACGGGCAGCTTGCCGGTGGTGCAGATGAACTTCAGGGTCAGCTTGCCG
TAGGTGGCATCGCCCTCGCCCTCGCCGGACACGCTGAACTTGTGGCCGTTTACGTCGCCGTCCAGCTCGA
CCAGGATGGGCACCACCCCGGTGAACAGCTCCTCGCCTTTGCTCACCATCGAACCCGAGGGACCGCTCGA
CGACAGGGGCCCCTGGAACAGAACTTCCAGGCTCGACGAACCCGAGGGACCGCTCGAACCTCCACCTCCG
CTGTCCATGTGCTGGCGTTCGAATTTAGCAGCAGCGGTTTCTTTGAATTTGGCGGCGCCCTGAAAATAAA
GATTCTCGCTTGCAGTAGTTGGAATCCCTACGTGGCTTATGGACTGGATAGCACTGGATTCCGCCGCAGC
CCTGGCCATACTGTGCCACACGTTGGAAGAACTGTGGGATGTAGAATGGAGGGACTCCTTGTCAGACAGT
GACAGCATCATAGCATATGCCTGGGGTAAAAAGGAGAGAGACTCAGTAAATGGCATTTGAAAAACATCAC
TTTTAGTTCAAAGAATATTGTTGGTAAATGGAAAGGGATGGGACCCTGAGTAGGGGCATCCTTCATGGGT
GTGTTTGGCAAAGAAGGCATATTTTTTGTAGAAACCACATGGGATTGCTGCTGGCCTTTAGTGCCTAGGG
GCCCCAAAAGTGACACACGCTACAGAACCAAAAAGAACTATCCTACCTAAAATGCAAATAGTGCTTCCAT
TGAGAAAAATGAGTCAGTCTCCTGTTCAACTATAAATACAGTCATCCATCCACTACATATGTTCAATTCA
CCAAAAATATTATTGTGTGCTTATGACTGAAACCTCAAATATTAATAAGATATAGACCCACCTTGACAGA
GCTGTGGCCTAGTAGAGGATACAGCCTGACTCCTACACTTTATAACCGAAAGCACTGAAGGTGCTTGAGT
GACTTGCCCAAAGTCACTCAATTAGATAGATAGTGGGAGAAGCATAACTAAAATGTATTTCTGCCCAACT
TTTAATCCATTGTCTTTTCTCCAATTTCCCTCCATGCTTGACATACTCAGTCCTGGCACCCATAAGTTGA
GGTGGATCAAATCAGCTCTACCAAAAAAATAAAACCAAACACAAGACCCAACAGTGTTCTAATCAACTTG
TTTTCCAGTGTCTGCTGAGCAGAAGGTGCATGGAGGTGCTCTGTGAGGAAGTACTCTTTCTTCCCTATTA
TCATGTCAAATTTTAAATAACTGTTCAGAGAGTCCCCTATTTACTGCCAAGCAAAATATTCAAATGAAAT
GTTTGGTCTTGACTTGTGAGTGAACTTTTCACTGTTGATTTGCTATTGTTGGTCTCATCCATTGCTAAAC
TTGCTTGTCAAAATGCTGCTGAAGGGTACCGAGCTCGAATTCACTGGCCGTCGTTTTACAACGTCGTGAC
TGGGAAAACCCTGGCGTTACCCAACTTAATCGCCTTGCAGCACATCCCCCTTTCGCCAGCTGGCGTAATA
GCGAAGAGGCCCGCACCGATCGCCCTTCCCAACAGTTGCGCAGCCTGAATGGCGAATGGCGCCTGATGCG
GTATTTTCTCCTTACGCATCTGTGCGGTATTTCACACCGCATATGGTGCACTCTCAGTACAATCTGCTCT
GATGCCGCATAGTTAAGCCAGCCCCGACACCCGCCAACACCCGCTGACGCGCCCTGACGGGCTTGTCTGC
TCCCGGCATCCGCTTACAGACAAGCTGTGACCGTCTCCGGGAGCTGCATGTGTCAGAGGTTTTCACCGTC
ATCACCGAAACGCGCGAGACGAAAGGGCCTCGTGATACGCCTATTTTTATAGGTTAATGTCATGATAATA
ATGGTTTCTTAGACGTCAGGTGGCACTTTTCGGGGAAATGTGCGCGGAACCCCTATTTGTTTATTTTTCT
AAATACATTCAAATATGTATCCGCTCATGAGACAATAACCCTGATAAATGCTTCAATAATATTGAAAAAG
GAAGAGTATGAGTATTCAACATTTCCGTGTCGCCCTTATTCCCTTTTTTGCGGCATTTTGCCTTCCTGTT
TTTGCTCACCCAGAAACGCTGGTGAAAGTAAAAGATGCTGAAGATCAGTTGGGTGCACGAGTGGGTTACA
TCGAACTGGATCTCAACAGCGGTAAGATCCTTGAGAGTTTTCGCCCCGAAGAACGTTTTCCAATGATGAG
CACTTTTAAAGTTCTGCTATGTGGCGCGGTATTATCCCGTATTGACGCCGGGCAAGAGCAACTCGGTCGC
CGCATACACTATTCTCAGAATGACTTGGTTGAGTACTCACCAGTCACAGAAAAGCATCTTACGGATGGCA
TGACAGTAAGAGAATTATGCAGTGCTGCCATAACCATGAGTGATAACACTGCGGCCAACTTACTTCTGAC
AACGATCGGAGGACCGAAGGAGCTAACCGCTTTTTTGCACAACATGGGGGATCATGTAACTCGCCTTGAT
CGTTGGGAACCGGAGCTGAATGAAGCCATACCAAACGACGAGCGTGACACCACGATGCCTGTAGCAATGG
CAACAACGTTGCGCAAACTATTAACTGGCGAACTACTTACTCTAGCTTCCCGGCAACAATTAATAGACTG
GATGGAGGCGGATAAAGTTGCAGGACCACTTCTGCGCTCGGCCCTTCCGGCTGGCTGGTTTATTGCTGAT
AAATCTGGAGCCGGTGAGCGTGGGTCTCGCGGTATCATTGCAGCACTGGGGCCAGATGGTAAGCCCTCCC
GTATCGTAGTTATCTACACGACGGGGAGTCAGGCAACTATGGATGAACGAAATAGACAGATCGCTGAGAT
AGGTGCCTCACTGATTAAGCATTGGTAACTGTCAGACCAAGTTTACTCATATATACTTTAGATTGATTTA
AAACTTCATTTTTAATTTAAAAGGATCTAGGTGAAGATCCTTTTTGATAATCTCATGACCAAAATCCCTT
AACGTGAGTTTTCGTTCCACTGAGCGTCAGACCCCGTAGAAAAGATCAAAGGATCTTCTTGAGATCCTTT
TTTTCTGCGCGTAATCTGCTGCTTGCAAACAAAAAAACCACCGCTACCAGCGGTGGTTTGTTTGCCGGAT
CAAGAGCTACCAACTCTTTTTCCGAAGGTAACTGGCTTCAGCAGAGCGCAGATACCAAATACTGTTCTTC
TAGTGTAGCCGTAGTTAGGCCACCACTTCAAGAACTCTGTAGCACCGCCTACATACCTCGCTCTGCTAAT
CCTGTTACCAGTGGCTGCTGCCAGTGGCGATAAGTCGTGTCTTACCGGGTTGGACTCAAGACGATAGTTA
CCGGATAAGGCGCAGCGGTCGGGCTGAACGGGGGGTTCGTGCACACAGCCCAGCTTGGAGCGAACGACCT
ACACCGAACTGAGATACCTACAGCGTGAGCTATGAGAAAGCGCCACGCTTCCCGAAGGGAGAAAGGCGGA
CAGGTATCCGGTAAGCGGCAGGGTCGGAACAGGAGAGCGCACGAGGGAGCTTCCAGGGGGAAACGCCTGG
TATCTTTATAGTCCTGTCGGGTTTCGCCACCTCTGACTTGAGCGTCGATTTTTGTGATGCTCGTCAGGGG
GGCGGAGCCTATGGAAAAACGCCAGCAACGCGGCCTTTTTACGGTTCCTGGCCTTTTGCTGGCCTTTTGC
TCACATGTTCTTTCCTGCGTTATCCCCTGATTCTGTGGATAACCGTATTACCGCCTTTGAGTGAGCTGAT
ACCGCTCGCCGCAGCCGAACGACCGAGCGCAGCGAGTCAGTGAGCGAGGAAGCGGAAGAGCGCCCAATAC
GCAAACCGCCTCTCCCCGCGCGTTGGCCGATTCATTAATGCAGCTGGCACGACAGGTTTCCCGACTGGAA
AGCGGGCAGTGAGCGCAACGCAATTAATGTGAGTTAGCTCACTCATTAGGCACCCCAGGCTTTACACTTT
ATGCTTCCGGCTCGTATGTTGTGTGGAATTGTGAGCGGATAACAATTTCACACAGGAAACAGCTATGACC
ATGATTACGCCAAGCTTGCATGCCTGCAGGTCACAAGCTTGCAGACAACCAGCATAAAATATGGAGTACA
GTTTTTAATCAGAAGAATCATGCTTCCATGAAAGAAATTATAATCGTTTATACAATTGAATCGATTTCAG
TATTACAAAAACTAAGTTGCATCTATTCGTATTTAGTTCATTAAGAAGGAAAACAAAACAAACAAACAAA
AAGGAATGTTAAGAAAAGCCAAACACCATTTGGCACTCTCATACACAGGTCGGGTCACCTTGGTCCTTGA
AATTCGGAAAGGGGTGTGCCTCAGACGTCATAAAGTAGTGGCTGACTGGAACAGTGCTATTTTAATCAAC
AAACAATAGTTTGCCAACAAATAAATACATGATACACGCAACACACACAAAAAAATAAACATTAAAAACA
GTGACATGATTGTCTAAAATTAAGATGTTATTACAAGGATTTGGCAAACAATTTATTAGTGGTACAGCGG
TACTGGTGATGAATAGGTTACTTCACTGACTTAACCTCTTTGAGTGTTAACATCCATAGTTTACAATATA
CACATACCCTTTTTCCCTAGTTTTAAACAATGTACTTAAGAAGGCAAAAGGGGGAACAAGTACTCCCTGT
TATCAGTTTCTATAATAATTGACTGTGCATTTCATCCAACTACTTCTGTCTTCAAAGGGTTAAATTACAT
AAAACTTTAACGAAGAAAAAAATTAAATCTGTAATTAAAAGCAACTGTTCCCAATCATGTCAGGTGATCT
TGTACAAAAGAGAATTCAGTTTCTATGGAGTGTTCATTCATATCAATGCTGCCATCTCAACTGCCCTTCT
CACCCACCCATACCCTAAGGTGGGGTAAACTGGAAGATGCCTTCAGCCCACCAAGTTTTTTGTTTTCACT
GAATCACTTTAAGTCGCATTGATTGATCTTCCAGAAGTCAGCAGCTGCCTTTGCTGTGCAAAACAAAATA
TCGAGAATAAATAGTTTCTTTTTTCTTTCTTTTCTTTTTTAAATCATTCAGTTTAAGGTCACTAGACTTT
AGATGAGTGACCCTGCAGGTTTATAAGGCATTCTGCTCAGCAGTCTTGTAAATAGTCCTATATGAAAGAG
CCATGCTACTGTTGGACTTGGTCCCACTCTGGTCAACCTTGATAACGGACTCAGAAGAACTCGTCAAGAA
GGCGATAGAAGGCGATGCGCTGCGAATCGGGAGCGGCGATACCGTAAAGCACGAGGAAGCGGTCAGCCCA
TTCGCCGCCAAGCTCTTCAGCAATATCACGGGTAGCCAACGCTATGTCCTGATAGCGGTCCGCCACACCC
AGCCGGCCACAGTCGATGAATCCAGAAAAGCGGCCATTTTCCACCATGATATTCGGCAAGCAGGCATCGC
CATGGGTCACGACGAGATCCTCGCCGTCGGGCATGCGCGCCTTGAGCCTGGCGAACAGTTCGGCTGGCGC
GAGCCCCTGATGCTCTTCGTCCAGATCATCCTGATCGACAAGACCGGCTTCCATCCGAGTACGTGCTCGC
TCGATGCGATGTTTCGCTTGGTGGTCGAATGGGCAGGTAGCCGGATCAAGCGTATGCAGCCGCCGCATTG
CATCAGCCATGATGGATACTTTCTCGGCAGGAGCAAGGTGAGATGACAGGAGATCCTGCCCCGGCACTTC
GCCCAATAGCAGCCAGTCCCTTCCCGCTTCAGTGACAACGTCGAGCACAGCTGCGCAAGGAACGCCCGTC
GTGGCCAGCCACGATAGCCGCGCTGCCTCGTCCTGCAGTTCATTCAGGGCACCGGACAGGTCGGTCTTGA
CAAAAAGAACCGGGCGCCCCTGCGCTGACAGCCGGAACACGGCGGCATCAGAGCAGCCGATTGTCTGTTG
TGCCCAGTCATAGCCGAATAGCCTCTCCACCCAAGCGGCCGGAGAACCTGCGTGCAATCCATCTTGTTCA
ATGGCCGATCCCATAACACCCCTTGTATTACTGTTTATGTAAGCAGACAGTTTTACTGTTCGTGATGATA
TATTTTTATCTTGTGCAATGTAACAGGTTGTGGCCATATTATCATCGTGTTTTTCAAAGGAAAACCACGT
CCCCGTGGTTCGGGGGGCCTAGACGTTTTTTTAACCTCGACTAAACACATGTAAAGCATGTGCACCGAGG
CCCCAGATCAGATCCCATACAATGGGGTACCTTCTGGGCATCCTTCAGCCCCTTGTTGAATACGCTTGAG
GAGAGCCATTTGACTCTTTCCACAACTATCCAACTCACAACGTGGCACTGGGGTTGTGCCGCCTTTGCAG
GTGTATCTTATACACGTGGCTTTTGGCCGCAGAGGCACCTGTCGCCAGGTGGGGGGTTCCGCTGCCTGCA
AAGGGTCGCTACAGACGTTGTTTGTCTTCAAGAAGCTTCCAGAGGAACTGCTTCCTTCAC
Features (pLannotate 1.2.2; 17 found; start..end, strand, type, name):
    240..959     -  CDS            EGFP: the original enhanced GFP (Yang et al., 1996) mammalian codon-optimized
   1050..1094    -  CDS            S-Tag: affinity and epitope tag derived from pancreatic ribonuclease A
   1108..1128    -  CDS            capTEV™ (fragment): composite tag for in vivo biotinylation, TEV protease cleavage, and 6xHis tagging
   1149..1283    -  CDS            MECOM (fragment): MECOM_HUMAN - Also known as EVI1 From Homo sapiens (Human).
   2209..2366    +  CDS            lacZα (fragment): LacZα fragment of β-galactosidase; lacZ fragment
   2372..2471    -  misc_feature   bom (fragment): basis of mobility region from pBR322
   2573..2608    -  CDS            rop (fragment): Rop protein, which maintains plasmids at low copy number; rop
   2703..2807    +  promoter       AmpR promoter: bla
   2808..3668    +  CDS            AmpR: β-lactamase; bla; confers resistance to ampicillin, carbenicillin, and related antibiotics
   3839..4427    +  rep_origin     ori: high-copy-number ColE1/pMB1/pBR322/pUC origin of replication
   4610..4702    +  CDS            lacI (fragment): lac repressor; lacI; The lac repressor binds to the lac operator to inhibit transcription in E. coli. This inhibition can be relieved by adding lactose or isopropyl-β-D-thiogalactopyranoside (IPTG).
   4715..4736    +  protein_bind   CAP binding site: CAP binding activates transcription in the presence of cAMP. E. coli catabolite activator protein
   4751..4781    +  promoter       lac promoter: promoter for the E. coli lac operon
   4789..4805    +  protein_bind   lac operator: The lac repressor binds to the lac operator to inhibit transcription in E. coli. This inhibition can be relieved by adding lactose or isopropyl-β-D-thiogalactopyranoside (IPTG). lac repressor encoded by lacI
   4842..4862    -  misc_feature   MCS (fragment): pUC18/19 multiple cloning site
   6001..6804    -  CDS            NeoR/KanR: aminoglycoside phosphotransferase from Tn5; aph(3')-II (or nptII); confers resistance to neomycin, kanamycin, and G418 (Geneticin®)
   6886..201     -  misc_feature   IRES2 (across the origin): internal ribosome entry site (IRES) of the encephalomyocarditis virus (EMCV)
