[The description below was written by a language model from this plasmid's Addgene catalogue record and pLannotate feature annotations shown in this document.]
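Description:
pMECOM-donor is a pUC19-based homology-directed repair template for CRISPR knock-in, designed to fuse GFP to the C-terminus of the endogenous human MECOM (EVI1/PRDM3) protein. It replicates in E. coli from the high-copy ColE1/pUC origin and carries the backbone β-lactamase gene with its own promoter. The record lists both ampicillin and kanamycin for bacterial selection, the latter matching the Tn5 NeoR/KanR gene in the insert. Remnants of the pUC19 lac region (lac promoter and operator, CAP site, lacZα and MCS fragments) flank the insertion site, consistent with Gibson assembly into the cloning site. The depositor comments give K562 as the cloning source, presumably for the MECOM genomic sequence.

The payload reads in one direction. A short annotated fragment of MECOM coding sequence comes first, followed by a small fragment matching the capTEV composite tag (probably its TEV cleavage site or 6xHis portion), then an S-tag, EGFP, an EMCV IRES2 element and NeoR/KanR. No mammalian promoter is annotated. This fits a design in which the integrated cassette is transcribed from the native MECOM locus, yielding a MECOM–tag–EGFP fusion while the IRES drives translation of the neomycin resistance gene from the same transcript, allowing G418 selection of correctly targeted cells. Roughly 900 bp upstream of the MECOM fragment and about 1.1 kb downstream of NeoR/KanR are unannotated. These stretches are likely the remaining parts of the left and right homology arms, but the record does not define them. No guide RNA or Cas9 is present, so the nuclease components must be supplied separately. The depositor and sequencing-derived records differ by one nucleotide in length and show the same features in opposite orientations.
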