Addgene plasmid #132490: pMECOM-donor
Purpose: CRISPR donor plasmid to create GFP fusion proteins
Depositing lab: Kevin White.
Backbone
  Vector backbone: pUC19
  Vector type: CRISPR
Growth in bacteria
  Bacterial resistance: Ampicillin and Kanamycin, 100 & 50 μg/mL
  Growth temperature: 37°C
  Growth strain: TOP10
  Copy number: High Copy
Gene/Insert
  Gene/Insert name: MECOM
  Species: H. sapiens (human)
  Mutation: none
  Entrez Gene: MECOM (a.k.a. AML1-EVI-1, EVI1, KMT8E, MDS1, MDS1-EVI1, PRDM3, RUSAT2)
  Tag / fusion protein: GFP (C terminal on backbone)
  Cloning method: Gibson Cloning
Terms and licenses: Academic/Nonprofit Terms; Industry Terms: Not Available to Industry
Depositor comments: Cloning source: K562
How to cite: pMECOM-donor was a gift from Kevin White (Addgene plasmid # 132490)
